Addgene plasmid #136571: pH2B-emiRFP670
Purpose: Histone 2B labeling with near-infrared fluorescent protein emiRFP670 (enhanced miRFP670)
Depositing lab: Vladislav Verkhusha. Publication: A set of monomeric near-infrared fluorescent proteins for multicolor imaging across scales. Matlashov ME, Shcherbakova DM, Alvelid J, Baloban M, Pennacchietti F, Shemetov AA, Testa I, Verkhusha VV. Nat Commun. 2020 Jan 13;11(1):239. doi: 10.1038/s41467-019-13897-6. PubMed 31932632.
Backbone
  Vector backbone: pN1
  Backbone manufacturer: Clontech
  Vector type: Mammalian Expression
  Selectable markers: Neomycin (select with G418)
Growth in bacteria
  Bacterial resistance: Kanamycin, 50 μg/mL
  Growth temperature: 37°C
  Growth strain: DH5alpha
  Copy number: High Copy
Gene/Insert
  Gene/Insert name: H2B-emiRFP670
  Species: H. sapiens (human), Synthetic
  Promoter: CMV
  Tag / fusion protein: emiRFP670 (C terminal on insert)
  Cloning method: Restriction Enzyme; 5′ cloning site KpnI (not destroyed); 3′ cloning site NotI (not destroyed)
  Sequencing primers: 5′ CMV Forward; 3′ SV40pA-R
Terms and licenses: Academic/Nonprofit Terms; Industry Terms: Not Available to Industry
How to cite: pH2B-emiRFP670 was a gift from Vladislav Verkhusha (Addgene plasmid # 136571 ; http://n2t.net/addgene:136571 ; RRID:Addgene_136571)
