[The description below was written by a language model from this plasmid's Addgene catalogue record and pLannotate feature annotations shown in this document.]
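Description:
pH2B-emiRFP670 is a mammalian expression plasmid of about 5.3 kb built on the Clontech pN1 backbone, designed to label chromatin with a near-infrared fluorescent protein. It is propagated in E. coli from a high-copy ColE1/pUC-type origin under kanamycin selection. A single NeoR/KanR gene (Tn5 aminoglycoside phosphotransferase) serves both hosts. The bacterial bla (AmpR) promoter drives it in E. coli, and the adjacent SV40 enhancer/early promoter drives it in mammalian cells, where it confers G418 resistance for isolating stable lines. The HSV TK polyadenylation signal terminates this cassette. An f1 origin is also present, which can support single-stranded DNA production.

The payload is expressed from the human cytomegalovirus immediate-early enhancer and promoter. It consists of human histone H2B (annotated as HIST1H2BJ) followed, after a short gap in the annotation, by emiRFP670 as a C-terminal fusion partner, and it ends at the SV40 poly(A) signal. The fusion was cloned between KpnI and NotI sites, both of which are retained. emiRFP670 is an enhanced version of the monomeric miRFP670, derived from a Rhodopseudomonas palustris protein, and it requires biliverdin as its chromophore cofactor. Because H2B is incorporated into nucleosomes, the fusion marks nuclei and chromosomes, which suits live-cell and multicolour imaging in a spectral window separate from visible fluorescent proteins. The short annotated fragments of SV40 large T antigen, ble and bGH poly(A) are probably partial sequence matches within backbone regions rather than functional elements.
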