Features (pLannotate 1.2.2; 15 found; start..end, strand, type, name):
     58..361     +  enhancer       CMV enhancer: human cytomegalovirus immediate early enhancer
    362..565     +  promoter       CMV promoter: human cytomegalovirus (CMV) immediate early promoter
    588..649     +  misc_feature   MCS (fragment): multiple cloning site
    654..1031    +  CDS            H2B: human histone H2B; HIST1H2BJ
   1050..1979    +  CDS            emiRFP670: emiRFP670 is a basic (constitutively fluorescent) near ir fluorescent protein published in 2020, derived from Rhodopseudomonas palustris. It has low acid sensitivity. It requires the cofactor biliverdin for fluorescence.
   1998..2081    +  CDS            large T antigen (fragment): large T antigen from SV40 (simian virus 40)
   2104..2225    +  polyA_signal   SV40 poly(A) signal: SV40 polyadenylation signal
   2259..2687    -  rep_origin     f1 ori (sequence partly withheld): f1 bacteriophage origin of replication; arrow indicates direction of (+) strand synthesis
   2714..2818    +  promoter       AmpR promoter: bla
   2820..3177    +  promoter       SV40 promoter: SV40 enhancer and early promoter
   3212..4006    +  CDS            NeoR/KanR: aminoglycoside phosphotransferase from Tn5; aph(3')-II (or nptII); confers resistance to neomycin, kanamycin, and G418 (Geneticin®)
   4027..4179    +  CDS            ble (fragment): BLE_KLEPN - Experimental evidence at protein level: Swiss-Prot protein existence level 1. Binding protein with a strong affinity to the bleomycin family of antibiotics. Binds to CL990; an antimitotic-antibiotic compound. From Klebsiella pneumoniae.
   4238..4285    +  polyA_signal   HSV TK poly(A) signal: herpes simplex virus thymidine kinase polyadenylation signal (Cole and Stacy, 1985)
   4376..4392    -  polyA_signal   bGH poly(A) signal (fragment): bovine growth hormone polyadenylation signal
   4614..5202    +  rep_origin     ori: high-copy-number ColE1/pMB1/pBR322/pUC origin of replication
>Addgene plasmid #136571 | pH2B-emiRFP670 | addgene full sequence | sequence record 271536 | Addgene NGS Result
TTATTAATAGTAATCAATTACGGGGTCATTAGTTCATAGCCCATATATGGAGTTCCGCGTTACATAACTT
ACGGTAAATGGCCCGCCTGGCTGACCGCCCAACGACCCCCGCCCATTGACGTCAATAATGACGTATGTTC
CCATAGTAACGCCAATAGGGACTTTCCATTGACGTCAATGGGTGGAGTATTTACGGTAAACTGCCCACTT
GGCAGTACATCAAGTGTATCATATGCCAAGTACGCCCCCTATTGACGTCAATGACGGTAAATGGCCCGCC
TGGCATTATGCCCAGTACATGACCTTATGGGACTTTCCTACTTGGCAGTACATCTACGTATTAGTCATCG
CTATTACCATGGTGATGCGGTTTTGGCAGTACATCAATGGGCGTGGATAGCGGTTTGACTCACGGGGATT
TCCAAGTCTCCACCCCATTGACGTCAATGGGAGTTTGTTTTGGCACCAAAATCAACGGGACTTTCCAAAA
TGTCGTAACAACTCCGCCCCATTGACGCAAATGGGCGGTAGGCGTGTACGGTGGGAGGTCTATATAAGCA
GAGCTGGTTTAGTGAACCGTCAGATCCGCTAGCGCTACCGGACTCAGATCTCGAGCTCAAGCTTCGAATT
CTGCAGTCGACGGTACCGCCACCATGCCAGAGCCAGCGAAGTCTGCTCCCGCCCCGAAAAAGGGCTCCAA
GAAGGCGGTGACTAAGGCGCAGAAGAAAGGCGGCAAGAAGCGCAAGCGCAGCCGCAAGGAGAGCTATTCC
ATCTATGTGTACAAGGTTCTGAAGCAGGTCCACCCTGACACCGGCATTTCGTCCAAGGCCATGGGCATCA
TGAATTCGTTTGTGAACGACATTTTCGAGCGCATCGCAGGTGAGGCTTCCCGCCTGGCGCATTACAACAA
GCGCTCGACCATCACCTCCAGGGAGATCCAGACGGCCGTGCGCCTGCTGCTGCCTGGGGAGTTGGCCAAG
CACGCCGTGTCCGAGGGTACTAAGGCCATCACCAAGTACACCAGCGCTAAGGATCCACCGGTCGCCACCA
TGGCGGAAGGCTCCGTCGCCAGGCAGCCTGACCTCTTGACCTGCGAACATGAAGAGATCCACCTCGCCGG
CTCGATCCAGCCGCATGGCGCGCTTCTGGTCGTCAGCGAACATGATCATCGCGTCATCCAGGCCAGCGCC
AACGCCGCGGAATTTCTGAATCTCGGAAGCGTACTCGGCGTTCCGCTCGCCGAGATCGACGGCGATCTGT
TGATCAAGATCCTGCCGCATCTCGATCCCACCGCCGAAGGCATGCCGGTCGCGGTGCGCTGCCGGATCGG
CAATCCCTCTACGGAGTACTGCGGTCTGATGCATCGGCCTCCGGAAGGCGGGCTGATCATCGAACTCGAA
CGTGCCGGCCCGTCGATCGATCTGTCAGGCACGCTGGCGCCGGCGCTGGAGCGGATCCGCACGGCGGGTT
CACTGCGCGCGCTGTGCGATGACACCGTGCTGCTGTTTCAGCAGTGCACCGGCTACGACCGGGTGATGGT
GTATCGTTTCGATGAGCAAGGCCACGGCCTGGTATTCTCCGAGTGCCATGTGCCTGGGCTCGAATCCTAT
TTCGGCAACCGCTATCCGTCGTCGACTGTCCCGCAGATGGCGCGGCAGCTGTACGTGCGGCAGCGCGTCC
GCGTGCTGGTCGACGTCACCTATCAGCCGGTGCCGCTGGAGCCGCGGCTGTCGCCGCTGACCGGGCGCGA
TCTCGACATGTCGGGCTGCTTCCTGCGCTCGATGTCGCCGTGCCATCTGCAGTTCCTGAAGGACATGGGC
GTGCGCGCCACCCTGGCGGTGTCGCTGGTGGTCGGCGGCAAGCTGTGGGGCCTGGTTGTCTGTCACCATT
ATCTGCCGCGCTTCATCCGTTTCGAGCTGCGGGCGATCTGCAAACGGCTCGCCGAAAGGATCGCGACGCG
GATCACCGCGCTTGAGAGCTAAGCGGCCGCGACTCTAGATCATAATCAGCCATACCACATTTGTAGAGGT
TTTACTTGCTTTAAAAAACCTCCCACACCTCCCCCTGAACCTGAAACATAAAATGAATGCAATTGTTGTT
GTTAACTTGTTTATTGCAGCTTATAATGGTTACAAATAAAGCAATAGCATCACAAATTTCACAAATAAAG
CATTTTTTTCACTGCATTCTAGTTGTGGTTTGTCCAAACTCATCAATGTATCTTAAGGCGTAAATTGTAA
GCGTTAATATTTTGTTAAAATTCGCGTTAAATTTTTGTTAAATCAGCTCATTTTTTAACCAATAGGCCGA
AATCGGCAAAATCCCTTATAAATCAAAAGAATAGACCGAGATAGGGT
[37 nt withheld, positions 2358-2394]
AAAGAACGTGGACTCCAACGTCAAAGG
[49 nt withheld, positions 2422-2470]
T
[91 nt withheld, positions 2472-2562]
G
[124 nt withheld, positions 2564-2687]
CAGGTGGCACTTTTCGGGGAAATGTGCGCGGAACCCCTATTTGTTTATTTTTCTAAATACATTCAAATAT
GTATCCGCTCATGAGACAATAACCCTGATAAATGCTTCAATAATATTGAAAAAGGAAGAGTCCTGAGGCG
GAAAGAACCAGCTGTGGAATGTGTGTCAGTTAGGGTGTGGAAAGTCCCCAGGCTCCCCAGCAGGCAGAAG
TATGCAAAGCATGCATCTCAATTAGTCAGCAACCAGGTGTGGAAAGTCCCCAGGCTCCCCAGCAGGCAGA
AGTATGCAAAGCATGCATCTCAATTAGTCAGCAACCATAGTCCCGCCCCTAACTCCGCCCATCCCGCCCC
TAACTCCGCCCAGTTCCGCCCATTCTCCGCCCCATGGCTGACTAATTTTTTTTATTTATGCAGAGGCCGA
GGCCGCCTCGGCCTCTGAGCTATTCCAGAAGTAGTGAGGAGGCTTTTTTGGAGGCCTAGGCTTTTGCAAA
GATCGATCAAGAGACAGGATGAGGATCGTTTCGCATGATTGAACAAGATGGATTGCACGCAGGTTCTCCG
GCCGCTTGGGTGGAGAGGCTATTCGGCTATGACTGGGCACAACAGACAATCGGCTGCTCTGATGCCGCCG
TGTTCCGGCTGTCAGCGCAGGGGCGCCCGGTTCTTTTTGTCAAGACCGACCTGTCCGGTGCCCTGAATGA
ACTGCAAGACGAGGCAGCGCGGCTATCGTGGCTGGCCACGACGGGCGTTCCTTGCGCAGCTGTGCTCGAC
GTTGTCACTGAAGCGGGAAGGGACTGGCTGCTATTGGGCGAAGTGCCGGGGCAGGATCTCCTGTCATCTC
ACCTTGCTCCTGCCGAGAAAGTATCCATCATGGCTGATGCAATGCGGCGGCTGCATACGCTTGATCCGGC
TACCTGCCCATTCGACCACCAAGCGAAACATCGCATCGAGCGAGCACGTACTCGGATGGAAGCCGGTCTT
GTCGATCAGGATGATCTGGACGAAGAGCATCAGGGGCTCGCGCCAGCCGAACTGTTCGCCAGGCTCAAGG
CGAGCATGCCCGACGGCGAGGATCTCGTCGTGACCCATGGCGATGCCTGCTTGCCGAATATCATGGTGGA
AAATGGCCGCTTTTCTGGATTCATCGACTGTGGCCGGCTGGGTGTGGCGGACCGCTATCAGGACATAGCG
TTGGCTACCCGTGATATTGCTGAAGAGCTTGGCGGCGAATGGGCTGACCGCTTCCTCGTGCTTTACGGTA
TCGCCGCTCCCGATTCGCAGCGCATCGCCTTCTATCGCCTTCTTGACGAGTTCTTCTGAGCGGGACTCTG
GGGTTCGAAATGACCGACCAAGCGACGCCCAACCTGCCATCACGAGATTTCGATTCCACCGCCGCCTTCT
ATGAAAGGTTGGGCTTCGGAATCGTTTTCCGGGACGCCGGCTGGATGATCCTCCAGCGCGGGGATCTCAT
GCTGGAGTTCTTCGCCCACCCTAGGGGGAGGCTAACTGAAACACGGAAGGAGACAATACCGGAAGGAACC
CGCGCTATGACGGCAATAAAAAGACAGAATAAAACGCACGGTGTTGGGTCGTTTGTTCATAAACGCGGGG
TTCGGTCCCAGGGCTGGCACTCTGTCGATACCCCACCGAGACCCCATTGGGGCCAATACGCCCGCGTTTC
TTCCTTTTCCCCACCCCACCCCCCAAGTTCGGGTGAAGGCCCAGGGCTCGCAGCCAACGTCGGGGCGGCA
GGCCCTGCCATAGCCTCAGGTTACTCATATATACTTTAGATTGATTTAAAACTTCATTTTTAATTTAAAA
GGATCTAGGTGAAGATCCTTTTTGATAATCTCATGACCAAAATCCCTTAACGTGAGTTTTCGTTCCACTG
AGCGTCAGACCCCGTAGAAAAGATCAAAGGATCTTCTTGAGATCCTTTTTTTCTGCGCGTAATCTGCTGC
TTGCAAACAAAAAAACCACCGCTACCAGCGGTGGTTTGTTTGCCGGATCAAGAGCTACCAACTCTTTTTC
CGAAGGTAACTGGCTTCAGCAGAGCGCAGATACCAAATACTGTTCTTCTAGTGTAGCCGTAGTTAGGCCA
CCACTTCAAGAACTCTGTAGCACCGCCTACATACCTCGCTCTGCTAATCCTGTTACCAGTGGCTGCTGCC
AGTGGCGATAAGTCGTGTCTTACCGGGTTGGACTCAAGACGATAGTTACCGGATAAGGCGCAGCGGTCGG
GCTGAACGGGGGGTTCGTGCACACAGCCCAGCTTGGAGCGAACGACCTACACCGAACTGAGATACCTACA
GCGTGAGCTATGAGAAAGCGCCACGCTTCCCGAAGGGAGAAAGGCGGACAGGTATCCGGTAAGCGGCAGG
GTCGGAACAGGAGAGCGCACGAGGGAGCTTCCAGGGGGAAACGCCTGGTATCTTTATAGTCCTGTCGGGT
TTCGCCACCTCTGACTTGAGCGTCGATTTTTGTGATGCTCGTCAGGGGGGCGGAGCCTATGGAAAAACGC
CAGCAACGCGGCCTTTTTACGGTTCCTGGCCTTTTGCTGGCCTTTTGCTCACATGTTCTTTCCTGCGTTA
TCCCCTGATTCTGTGGATAACCGTATTACCGCCATGCATTAG
